Addgene plasmid #159624: pJo55-CA1
Purpose: Plasmid pJo55, which contains positive control (C. annuum eIF4E-1) for complementation test in Jo55 yeasts.
Depositing lab: Vasiliy Taranov. Depositing organization: All-Russia Research Institute of Agricultural Biotechnology (ARRIAB), Russian Academy of Agricultural Sciences. Publication: VPg of Potato Virus Y and Potato Cap-Binding eIF4E Factors: Selective Interaction and Its Supposed Mechanism. Lebedeva MV, Nikonova EY, Terentiev AA, Taranov VV, Babakov AV, Nikonov OS. Biochemistry (Mosc). 2021 Sep;86(9):1128-1138. doi: 10.1134/S000629792109008X. PubMed 34565316.
Backbone
  Vector backbone: pJo55
  Vector type: Bacterial Expression, Yeast Expression
  Selectable markers: HIS3
Growth in bacteria
  Bacterial resistance: Ampicillin, 100 μg/mL
  Growth temperature: 37°C
  Growth strain: DH5alpha
  Copy number: High Copy
Gene/Insert
  Gene/Insert name: C. annuum eIF4E-1 (alt name: pvr1)
  Species: C. annuum
  Insert size (bp): 687
  GenBank ID: NM_001324970
  Cloning method: Restriction Enzyme; 5′ cloning site BsaI (destroyed during cloning); 3′ cloning site BsaI (destroyed during cloning)
  Sequencing primers: 5′ gacggtaggtattgattgta; 3′ CCTAGACTTCAGGTTGTC
Terms and licenses: Academic/Nonprofit Terms; Industry Terms: Not Available to Industry
How to cite: pJo55-CA1 was a gift from Vasiliy Taranov (Addgene plasmid # 159624 ; http://n2t.net/addgene:159624 ; RRID:Addgene_159624)
