[The description below was written by a language model from this plasmid's Addgene catalogue record and pLannotate feature annotations shown in this document.]
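Description:
pJo55-CA1 is a 7.3 kb E. coli–yeast shuttle plasmid built on the pJo55 backbone for constitutive expression of a plant translation initiation factor in Saccharomyces cerevisiae. In bacteria it is maintained at high copy through a ColE1/pUC-type origin and selected with ampicillin via the β-lactamase gene. In yeast it replicates episomally from the 2μ origin and is selected by histidine prototrophy through a HIS3 cassette driven by its own promoter. The backbone also carries pBluescript-type remnants: an f1 phage origin, lacZα and lacI fragments, lac promoter/operator elements, MCS fragments, and flanking T3 and T7 promoters. None of these is central to the plasmid's yeast function.

The payload is the Capsicum annuum eIF4E-1 coding sequence (also called pvr1, about 687 bp), inserted by BsaI-based cloning that destroyed both sites. It sits between the strong constitutive yeast GAP (TDH3) promoter and the CYC1 transcription terminator. The automated annotation labels this open reading frame as Arabidopsis EIF4E1, which reflects homology matching to the closest database entry; the catalogue record identifies the insert as the pepper gene. eIF4E is the cap-binding subunit of the eIF4F complex, recognizing the 7-methylguanosine mRNA cap during translation initiation.

According to the record, the plasmid serves as the positive control in a complementation test in Jo55 yeast, presumably to provide a plant eIF4E already expected to support growth, against which other eIF4E variants cloned in the same backbone can be compared. The associated work concerns the interaction between potato virus Y VPg and potato cap-binding eIF4E factors.
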