Features (pLannotate 1.2.2; 22 found; start..end, strand, type, name):
      1..644     +  promoter       GAP promoter: S. cerevisiae TDH3; promoter for glyceraldehyde-3-phosphate dehydrogenase
    650..669     +  misc_feature   MCS (fragment): pBluescript multiple cloning site
    673..1353    +  CDS            EIF4E1: IF4E1_ARATH - Also known as CUM1. Experimental evidence at protein level: Swiss-Prot protein existence level 1. Component of the protein complex eIF4F, which is involved in the recognition of the mRNA cap, ATP-dependent unwinding of 5'-terminal secondary structure and recruitment of mRNA to the ribosome. Recognizes and binds the 7-methylguanosine-containing mRNA cap during an early step in the initiation of protein synthesis and facilitates ribosome binding by inducing the unwinding of the mRNAs secondary structures (By similarity). From Arabidopsis thaliana (Mouse-ear cress).
   1380..1627    +  terminator     CYC1 terminator: S. cerevisiae CYC1; transcription terminator for CYC1
   1627..1654    +  misc_feature   MCS (fragment): pBluescript multiple cloning site
   1663..1681    -  promoter       T7 promoter: promoter for bacteriophage T7 RNA polymerase
   1689..1842    +  CDS            lacZα (fragment): LacZα fragment of β-galactosidase; lacZ fragment
   1846..2274    +  rep_origin     f1 ori (sequence partly withheld): f1 bacteriophage origin of replication; arrow indicates direction of (+) strand synthesis
   2302..2353    -  misc_feature   bom (fragment): basis of mobility region from pBR322
   2561..3223    -  CDS            HIS3: imidazoleglycerol-phosphate dehydratase, required for histidine biosynthesis; S. cerevisiae HIS3; yeast auxotrophic marker
   3224..3411    -  promoter       HIS3 promoter: S. cerevisiae HIS3
   3461..3541    +  CDS            MRM1 (fragment): MRM1_YEAST - Also known as PET56 From Saccharomyces cerevisiae (strain ATCC 204508 / S288c) (Baker's yeast).
   3542..3591    -  misc_feature   bom (fragment): basis of mobility region from pBR322
   3736..5078    +  rep_origin     2μ ori: yeast 2μ plasmid origin of replication
   5105..5209    +  promoter       AmpR promoter: bla
   5210..6070    +  CDS            AmpR: β-lactamase; bla; confers resistance to ampicillin, carbenicillin, and related antibiotics
   6241..6829    +  rep_origin     ori: high-copy-number ColE1/pMB1/pBR322/pUC origin of replication
   7012..7104    +  CDS            lacI (fragment): lac repressor; lacI; The lac repressor binds to the lac operator to inhibit transcription in E. coli. This inhibition can be relieved by adding lactose or isopropyl-β-D-thiogalactopyranoside (IPTG).
   7117..7138    +  protein_bind   CAP binding site: CAP binding activates transcription in the presence of cAMP. E. coli catabolite activator protein
   7153..7183    +  promoter       lac promoter: promoter for the E. coli lac operon
   7191..7207    +  protein_bind   lac operator: The lac repressor binds to the lac operator to inhibit transcription in E. coli. This inhibition can be relieved by adding lactose or isopropyl-β-D-thiogalactopyranoside (IPTG). lac repressor encoded by lacI
   7252..7270    +  promoter       T3 promoter: promoter for bacteriophage T3 RNA polymerase
>Addgene plasmid #159624 | pJo55-CA1 | addgene full sequence | sequence record 329055 | Addgene NGS Result
TCATTATCAATACTCGCCATTTCAAAGAATACGTAAATAATTAATAGTAGTGATTTTCCTAACTTTATTT
AGTCAAAAAATTAGCCTTTTAATTCTGCTGTAACCCGTACATGCCCAAAATAGGGGGCGGGTTACACAGA
ATATATAACATCGTAGGTGTCTGGGTGAACAGTTTATTCCTGGCATCCACTAAATATAATGGAGCCCGCT
TTTTAAGCTGGCATCCAGAAAAAAAAAGAATCCCAGCACCAAAATATTGTTTTCTTCACCAACCATCAGT
TCATAGGTCCATTCTCTTAGCGCAACTACAGAGAACAGGGGCACAAACAGGCAAAAAACGGGCACAACCT
CAATGGAGTGATGCAACCTGCCTGGAGTAAATGATGACACAAGGCAATTGACCCACGCATGTATCTATCT
CATTTTCTTACACCTTCTATTACCTTCTGCTCTCTCTGATTTGGAAAAAGCTGAAAAAAAAGGTTGAAAC
CAGTTCCCTGAAATTATTCCCCTACTTGACTAATAAGTATATAAAGACGGTAGGTATTGATTGTAATTCT
GTAAATCTATTTCTTAAACTTCTTAAATTCTACTTTTATAGTTAGTCTTTTTTTTAGTTTTAAAACACCA
GAACTTAGTTTCGACGGATTCTAGAACTAGTGGATCCCCAAAATGGCAACAGCTGAAATGGAGAAAACGA
CGACGTTTGATGAAGCTGAGAAGGTGAAATTGAATGCTAATGAGGCAGATGATGAAGTTGAAGAAGGTGA
AATTGTTGAAGAAACTGATGATACGACGTCGTATTTGAGCAAAGAAATAGCAACAAAGCATCCATTAGAG
CATTCATGGACTTTCTGGTTTGATAATCCAGTGGCGAAATCGAAACAAGCTGCTTGGGGTAGCTCGCTTC
GCAACGTCTACACTTTCTCCACTGTTGAAGATTTTTGGGGTGCTTACAATAATATCCACCACCCAAGCAA
GTTAGTTGTGGGAGCAGACTTACATTGTTTCAAGCATAAAATTGAGCCAAAGTGGGAAGATCCTGTATGT
GCCAATGGAGGGACATGGAAAATGAGTTTTTCAAAGGGTAAATCTGATACCAGCTGGCTATATACGCTGC
TTGCAATGATTGGACATCAATTCGATCATGAAGATGAAATTTGTGGAGCAGTAGTTAGTGTCAGAGGTAA
GGGAGAAAAAATATCTTTGTGGACCAAGAATGCTGCAAATGAAACGGCTCAGGTTAGCATTGGTAAGCAA
TGGAAGCAGTTTCTGGATTACAGCGACAGTGTTGGCTTCATATTTCACGACGATGCAAAGAGGCTCGACA
GAAATGCAAAGAATCGTTACACAGTATAAACTGGGGGCTGCAGGAATTCTCATGTAATTAGTTATGTCAC
GCTTACATTCACGCCCTCCCCCCACATCCGCTCTAACCGAAAAGGAAGGAGTTAGACAACCTGAAGTCTA
GGTCCCTATTTATTTTTTTATAGTTATGTTAGTATTAAGAACGTTATTTATATTTCAAATTTTTCTTTTT
TTTCTGTACAGACGCGTGTACGCATGTAACATTATACTGAAAACCTTGCTTGAGAAGGTTTTGGGACGCT
CGAAGGCTTTAATTTGCGTCGACCTCGAGGGGGGGCCCGGTACCCAATTCGCCCTATAGTGAGTCGTATT
ACGCGCGCTCACTGGCCGTCGTTTTACAACGTCGTGACTGGGAAAACCCTGGCGTTACCCAACTTAATCG
CCTTGCAGCACATCCCCCTTTCGCCAGCTGGCGTAATAGCGAAGAGGCCCGCACCGCGCCCTTCCCAACA
GTTGCGCAGCCTGAATGGCGAATGG
[124 nt withheld, positions 1846-1969]
C
[91 nt withheld, positions 1971-2061]
A
[49 nt withheld, positions 2063-2111]
CCTTTGACGTTGGAGTCCACGTTCTTT
[37 nt withheld, positions 2139-2175]
ACCCTATCTCGGTCTATTCTTTTGATTTATAAGGGATTTTGCCGATTTCGGCCTATTGGTTAAAAAATGA
GCTGATTTAACAAAAATTTAACGCGAATTTTAACAAAATATTAACGCTTACAATTTCCTGATGCGGTATT
TTCTCCTTACGCATCTGTGCGGTATTTCACACCGCATAGATCCGTCGAGTTCAAGAGAAAAAAAAAGAAA
AAGCAAAAAGAAAAAAGGAAAGCGCGCCTCGTTCAGAATGACACGTATAGAATGATGCATTACCTTGTCA
TCTTCAGTATCATACTGTTCGTATACATACTTACTGACATTCATAGGTATACATATATACACATGTATAT
ATATCGTATGCTGCAGCTTTAAATAATCGGTGTCACTACATAAGAACACCTTTGGTGGAGGGAACATCGT
TGGTACCATTGGGCGAGGTGGCTTCTCTTATGGCAACCGCAAGAGCCTTGAACGCACTCTCACTACGGTG
ATGATCATTCTTGCCTCGCAGACAATCAACGTGGAGGGTAATTCTGCTAGCCTCTGCAAAGCTTTCAAGA
AAATGCGGGATCATCTCGCAAGAGAGATCTCCTACTTTCTCCCTTTGCAAACCAAGTTCGACAACTGCGT
ACGGCCTGTTCGAAAGATCTACCACCGCTCTGGAAAGTGCCTCATCCAAAGGCGCAAATCCTGATCCAAA
CCTTTTTACTCCACGCACGGCCCCTAGGGCCTCTTTAAAAGCTTGACCGAGAGCAATCCCGCAGTCTTCA
GTGGTGTGATGGTCGTCTATGTGTAAGTCACCAATGCACTCAACGATTAGCGACCAGCCGGAATGCTTGG
CCAGAGCATGTATCATATGGTCCAGAAACCCTATACCTGTGTGGACGTTAATCACTTGCGATTGTGTGGC
CTGTTCTGCTACTGCTTCTGCCTCTTTTTCTGGGAAGATCGAGTGCTCTATCGCTAGGGGACCACCCTTT
AAAGAGATCGCAATCTGAATCTTGGTTTCATTTGTAATACGCTTTACTAGGGCTTTCTGCTCTGTCATCT
TTGCCTTCGTTTATCTTGCCTGCTCATTTTTTAGTATATTCTTCGAAGAAATCACATTACTTTATATAAT
GTATAATTCATTATGTGATAATGCCAATCGCTAAGAAAAAAAAAGAGTCATCCGCTAGGTGGAAAAAAAA
AAATGAAAATCATTACCGAGGCATAAAAAAATATAGAGTGTACTAGAGGAGGCCAAGAGTAATAGAAAAA
GAAAATTGCGGGAAAGGACTGTGTTATGACTTCCCTGACTAATGCCGTGTTCAAACGATACCTGGCAGTG
ACTCCTAGCGCTCACCAAGCTCTTAAAACGGGAATTTATGGTGCACTCTCAGTACAATCTGCTCTGATGC
CGCATAGTTAAGCCAGCCCCGACACCCGCCAACACCCGCTGACGCGCCCTGACGGGCTTGTCTGCTCCCG
GCATCCGCTTACAGACAAGCTGTGACAAAGGGCCTCGTGATACGCCTATTTTTATAGGTTAATGTCATGA
TAATAATGGTTTCTTAGTATGATCCAATATCAAAGGAAATGATAGCATTGAAGGATGAGACTAATCCAAT
TGAGGAGTGGCAGCATATAGAACAGCTAAAGGGTAGTGCTGAAGGAAGCATACGATACCCCGCATGGAAT
GGGATAATATCACAGGAGGTACTAGACTACCTTTCATCCTACATAAATAGACGCATATAAGTACGCATTT
AAGCATAAACACGCACTATGCCGTTCTTCTCATGTATATATATATACAGGCAACACGCAGATATAGGTGC
GACGTGAACAGTGAGCTGTATGTGCGCAGCTCGCGTTGCATTTTCGGAAGCGCTCGTTTTCGGAAACGCT
TTGAAGTTCCTATTCCGAAGTTCCTATTCTCTAGAAAGTATAGGAACTTCAGAGCGCTTTTGAAAACCAA
AAGCGCTCTGAAGACGCACTTTCAAAAAACCAAAAACGCACCGGACTGTAACGAGCTACTAAAATATTGC
GAATACCGCTTCCACAAACATTGCTCAAAAGTATCTCTTTGCTATATATCTCTGTGCTATATCCCTATAT
AACCTACCCATCCACCTTTCGCTCCTTGAACTTGCATCTAAACTCGACCTCTACATTTTTTATGTTTATC
TCTAGTATTACTCTTTAGACAAAAAAATTGTAGTAAGAACTATTCATAGAGTGAATCGAAAACAATACGA
AAATGTAAACATTTCCTATACGTAGTATATAGAGACAAAATAGAAGAAACCGTTCATAATTTTCTGACCA
ATGAAGAATCATCAACGCTATCACTTTCTGTTCACAAAGTATGCGCAATCCACATCGGTATAGAATATAA
TCGGGGATGCCTTTATCTTGAAAAAATGCACCCGCAGCTTCGCTAGTAATCAGTAAACGCGGGAAGTGGA
GTCAGGCTTTTTTTATGGAAGAGAAAATAGACACCAAAGTAGCCTTCTTCTAACCTTAACGGACCTACAG
TGCAAAAAGTTATCAAGAGACTGCATTATAGAGCGCACAAAGGAGAAAAAAAGTAATCTAAGATGCTTTG
TTAGAAAAATAGCGCTCTCGGGATGCATTTTTGTAGAACAAAAAAGAAGTATAGATTCTTTGTTGGTAAA
ATAGCGCTCTCGCGTTGCATTTCTGTTCTGTAAAAATGCAGCTCAGATTCTTTGTTTGAAAAATTAGCGC
TCTCGCGTTGCATTTTTGTTTTACAAAAATGAAGCACAGATTCTTCGTTGGTAAAATAGCGCTTTCGCGT
TGCATTTCTGTTCTGTAAAAATGCAGCTCAGATTCTTTGTTTGAAAAATTAGCGCTCTCGCGTTGCATTT
TTGTTCTACAAAATGAAGCACAGATGCTTCGTTCAGGTGGCACTTTTCGGGGAAATGTGCGCGGAACCCC
TATTTGTTTATTTTTCTAAATACATTCAAATATGTATCCGCTCATGAGACAATAACCCTGATAAATGCTT
CAATAATATTGAAAAAGGAAGAGTATGAGTATTCAACATTTCCGTGTCGCCCTTATTCCCTTTTTTGCGG
CATTTTGCCTTCCTGTTTTTGCTCACCCAGAAACGCTGGTGAAAGTAAAAGATGCTGAAGATCAGTTGGG
TGCACGAGTGGGTTACATCGAACTGGATCTCAACAGCGGTAAGATCCTTGAGAGTTTTCGCCCCGAAGAA
CGTTTTCCAATGATGAGCACTTTTAAAGTTCTGCTATGTGGCGCGGTATTATCCCGTATTGACGCCGGGC
AAGAGCAACTCGGTCGCCGCATACACTATTCTCAGAATGACTTGGTTGAGTACTCACCAGTCACAGAAAA
GCATCTTACGGATGGCATGACAGTAAGAGAATTATGCAGTGCTGCCATAACCATGAGTGATAACACTGCG
GCCAACTTACTTCTGACAACGATCGGAGGACCGAAGGAGCTAACCGCTTTTTTGCACAACATGGGGGATC
ATGTAACTCGCCTTGATCGTTGGGAACCGGAGCTGAATGAAGCCATACCAAACGACGAGCGTGACACCAC
GATGCCTGTAGCAATGGCAACAACGTTGCGCAAACTATTAACTGGCGAACTACTTACTCTAGCTTCCCGG
CAACAATTAATAGACTGGATGGAGGCGGATAAAGTTGCAGGACCACTTCTGCGCTCGGCCCTTCCGGCTG
GCTGGTTTATTGCTGATAAATCTGGAGCCGGTGAGCGTGGATCTCGCGGTATCATTGCAGCACTGGGGCC
AGATGGTAAGCCCTCCCGTATCGTAGTTATCTACACGACGGGGAGTCAGGCAACTATGGATGAACGAAAT
AGACAGATCGCTGAGATAGGTGCCTCACTGATTAAGCATTGGTAACTGTCAGACCAAGTTTACTCATATA
TACTTTAGATTGATTTAAAACTTCATTTTTAATTTAAAAGGATCTAGGTGAAGATCCTTTTTGATAATCT
CATGACCAAAATCCCTTAACGTGAGTTTTCGTTCCACTGAGCGTCAGACCCCGTAGAAAAGATCAAAGGA
TCTTCTTGAGATCCTTTTTTTCTGCGCGTAATCTGCTGCTTGCAAACAAAAAAACCACCGCTACCAGCGG
TGGTTTGTTTGCCGGATCAAGAGCTACCAACTCTTTTTCCGAAGGTAACTGGCTTCAGCAGAGCGCAGAT
ACCAAATACTGTTCTTCTAGTGTAGCCGTAGTTAGGCCACCACTTCAAGAACTCTGTAGCACCGCCTACA
TACCTCGCTCTGCTAATCCTGTTACCAGTGGCTGCTGCCAGTGGCGATAAGTCGTGTCTTACCGGGTTGG
ACTCAAGACGATAGTTACCGGATAAGGCGCAGCGGTCGGGCTGAACGGGGGGTTCGTGCACACAGCCCAG
CTTGGAGCGAACGACCTACACCGAACTGAGATACCTACAGCGTGAGCTATGAGAAAGCGCCACGCTTCCC
GAAGGGAGAAAGGCGGACAGGTATCCGGTAAGCGGCAGGGTCGGAACAGGAGAGCGCACGAGGGAGCTTC
CAGGGGGAAACGCCTGGTATCTTTATAGTCCTGTCGGGTTTCGCCACCTCTGACTTGAGCGTCGATTTTT
GTGATGCTCGTCAGGGGGGCGGAGCCTATGGAAAAACGCCAGCAACGCGGCCTTTTTACGGTTCCTGGCC
TTTTGCTGGCCTTTTGCTCACATGTTCTTTCCTGCGTTATCCCCTGATTCTGTGGATAACCGTATTACCG
CCTTTGAGTGAGCTGATACCGCTCGCCGCAGCCGAACGACCGAGCGCAGCGAGTCAGTGAGCGAGGAAGC
GGAAGAGCGCCCAATACGCAAACCGCCTCTCCCCGCGCGTTGGCCGATTCATTAATGCAGCTGGCACGAC
AGGTTTCCCGACTGGAAAGCGGGCAGTGAGCGCAACGCAATTAATGTGAGTTAGCTCACTCATTAGGCAC
CCCAGGCTTTACACTTTATGCTTCCGGCTCGTATGTTGTGTGGAATTGTGAGCGGATAACAATTTCACAC
AGGAAACAGCTATGACCATGATTACGCCAAGCGCGCAATTAACCCTCACTAAAGGGAACAAAAGCTGGAG
CTCAGTTTA
